Addgene plasmid #81508: pDONR223_THEMIS_p.P216S
Purpose: Gateway Donor vector containing THEMIS , part of the Target Accelerator Plasmid Collection.
Depositing lab: Jesse Boehm & William Hahn & David Root. Depositing organization: Broad Institute. Publication: Systematic Functional Interrogation of Rare Cancer Variants Identifies Oncogenic Alleles. Kim E, Ilic N, Shrestha Y, Zou L, Kamburov A, Zhu C, Yang X, Lubonja R, Tran N, Nguyen C, Lawrence MS, Piccioni F, Bagul M, Doench JG, Chouinard CR, Wu X, Hogstrom L, Natoli T, Tamayo P, Horn H, Corsello SM, Lage K, Root DE, Subramanian A, Golub TR, Getz G, Boehm JS, Hahn WC. Cancer Discov. 2016 Jul;6(7):714-26. doi: 10.1158/2159-8290.CD-16-0160. Epub 2016 May 4. PubMed 27147599.
Backbone
  Vector backbone: pDONR223
  Backbone manufacturer: Invitrogen
  Backbone size w/o insert (bp): 2790
  Vector type: Gateway Entry vector
Growth in bacteria
  Bacterial resistance: Spectinomycin, 50 μg/mL
  Growth temperature: 37°C
  Growth strain: DH5alpha
  Copy number: High Copy
Gene/Insert
  Gene/Insert name: THEMIS (alt name: NM_001010923.2)
  Species: H. sapiens (human)
  Mutation: P216S; I630V
  Entrez Gene: THEMIS (a.k.a. C6orf190, C6orf207, GASP, SPOT, TSEPA)
  Promoter: None
  Cloning method: Gateway Cloning
  Sequencing primers: 5′ M13pUC-fwd; 3′ M13-Rev
Terms and licenses: Academic/Nonprofit Terms; Industry Terms: Not Available to Industry
Depositor comments: Closed state: stop codon immediately follows insert
How to cite: pDONR223_THEMIS_p.P216S was a gift from Jesse Boehm & William Hahn & David Root (Addgene plasmid # 81508 ; http://n2t.net/addgene:81508 ; RRID:Addgene_81508)
