[The description below was written by a language model from this plasmid's Addgene catalogue record and pLannotate feature annotations shown in this document.]
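Description:
pDONR223_THEMIS_p.P216S is a Gateway entry clone built in the pDONR223 backbone and belongs to the Target Accelerator Plasmid Collection, a set of cancer-associated variant alleles made for systematic functional testing. It is propagated in E. coli from a high-copy ColE1/pUC-type origin and selected with spectinomycin through the aadA (SmR) aminoglycoside adenylyltransferase gene. That gene sits downstream of a fragment of a class 1 integron Pc promoter and a short remnant of a gentamicin resistance gene. The sequenced plasmid is about 4.7 kb.

The insert is the human THEMIS open reading frame, which encodes a protein involved in T-cell receptor signalling and in positive and negative selection during late thymocyte development. The clone carries the P216S substitution named in its title, and the record also lists a second change, I630V. The roughly 1.9 kb coding sequence is flanked by two attL-type recombination sites. The automated annotation labels both as attL3, although an entry clone would normally carry a distinct pair of attL sites. These sites allow LR Clonase transfer of the ORF into any compatible destination vector. The insert is in the "closed" configuration, with a stop codon immediately after the ORF, so it yields native or N-terminally tagged protein but not C-terminal fusions.

The catalogue lists no promoter for the insert, so expression depends on the destination vector. rrnB T1 and T2 terminators upstream of the cassette insulate it from read-through transcription. A T7 promoter lies beyond the distal att site, pointing back toward the insert on the opposite strand. Small lacI and lacZα fragments are backbone remnants.
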