Features (pLannotate 1.2.2; 12 found; start..end, strand, type, name):
    121..213     +  CDS            lacI (fragment): lac repressor; lacI; The lac repressor binds to the lac operator to inhibit transcription in E. coli. This inhibition can be relieved by adding lactose or isopropyl-β-D-thiogalactopyranoside (IPTG).
    268..295     -  terminator     rrnB T2 terminator: transcription terminator T2 from the E. coli rrnB gene
    427..470     +  terminator     rrnB T1 terminator: Escherichia coli rrnB; transcription terminator T1 from the E. coli rrnB gene
    517..553     -  CDS            lacZα (fragment): LacZα fragment of β-galactosidase; lacZ fragment
    570..665     +  protein_bind   attL3: mutant version of attL; recombination site for the Gateway® LR reaction LR Clonase™
    671..2593    +  CDS            THEMIS: THMS1_HUMAN - Also known as C6orf190, C6orf207. Experimental evidence at protein level: Swiss-Prot protein existence level 1. Plays a central role in late thymocyte development by controlling both positive and negative T-cell selection. Required to sustain and/or integrate signals required for proper lineage commitment and maturation of T-cells. Regulates T-cell development through T-cell antigen receptor (TCR) signaling and in particular through the regulation of calcium influx and phosphorylation of Erk. From Homo sapiens (Human).
   2601..2696    -  protein_bind   attL3: mutant version of attL; recombination site for the Gateway® LR reaction LR Clonase™
   2715..2733    -  promoter       T7 promoter: promoter for bacteriophage T7 RNA polymerase
   2923..2946    +  promoter       Pc promoter (fragment): intI1 (promoter lies within the coding sequence); class 1 integron promoter
   3122..3178    +  CDS            GmR (fragment): gentamycin acetyltransferase; aacC1; confers resistance to gentamycin
   3185..3976    +  CDS            SmR: aminoglycoside adenylyltransferase (Murphy, 1985); aadA; confers resistance to spectinomycin and streptomycin
   4069..4657    +  rep_origin     ori: high-copy-number ColE1/pMB1/pBR322/pUC origin of replication
>Addgene plasmid #81508 | pDONR223_THEMIS_p.P216S | addgene full sequence | sequence record 168623 | Addgene NGS Result
CTTTCCTGCGTTATCCCCTGATTCTGTGGATAACCGTATTACCGCCTTTGAGTGAGCTGATACCGCTCGC
CGCAGCCGAACGACCGAGCGCAGCGAGTCAGTGAGCGAGGAAGCGGAAGAGCGCCCAATACGCAAACCGC
CTCTCCCCGCGCGTTGGCCGATTCATTAATGCAGCTGGCACGACAGGTTTCCCGACTGGAAAGCGGGCAG
TGAGCGCAACGCAATTAATACGCGTACCGCTAGCCAGGAAGAGTTTGTAGAAACGCAAAAAGGCCATCCG
TCAGGATGGCCTTCTGCTTAGTTTGATGCCTGGCAGTTTATGGCGGGCGTCCTGCCCGCCACCCTCCGGG
CCGTTGCTTCACAACGTTCAAATCCGCTCCCGGCGGATTTGTCCTACTCAGGAGAGCGTTCACCGACAAA
CAACAGATAAAACGAAAGGCCCAGTCTTCCGACTGAGCCTTTCGTTTTATTTGATGCCTGGCAGTTCCCT
ACTCTCGCGTTAACGCTAGCATGGATGTTTTCCCAGTCACGACGTTGTAAAACGACGGCCAGTCTTAAGC
TCGGGCCCCAAATAATGATTTTATTTTGACTGATAGTGACCTGTTCGTTGCAACAAATTGATGAGCAATG
CTTTTTTATAATGCCAACTTTGTACAAAAAAGTTGGCACCATGGCATTATCACTGGAAGAATTCGTCCAC
TCCCTTGACCTCAGGACCCTACCCAGGGTTCTAGAAATCCAGGCAGGCATCTATCTTGAAGGCTCTATTT
ATGAAATGTTTGGAAATGAATGCTGTTTTTCAACAGGAGAAGTGATTAAAATTACTGGTCTCAAAGTTAA
GAAGATCATAGCTGAAATTTGTGAGCAGATTGAAGGTTGTGAGTCTCTACAGCCATTTGAACTGCCTATG
AATTTTCCAGGTCTTTTTAAGATTGTGGCTGATAAAACTCCATACCTTACTATGGAAGAAATCACAAGGA
CCATTCATATTGGACCAAGTAGACTAGGGCATCCTTGCTTCTATCATCAGAAGGATATAAAACTAGAGAA
CCTCATCATAAAGCAGGGTGAGCAAATCATGCTCAACTCAGTTGAAGAGATTGATGGAGAAATAATGGTG
AGCTGTGCAGTAGCAAGGAATCATCAAACTCACTCATTTAATTTGCCTTTGTCACAAGAAGGAGAATTCT
ACGAGTGTGAAGATGAACGTATTTACACTCTAAAGGAGATTGTTGAATGGAAGATTCCTAAGAACAGAAC
AAGAACTGTAAACCTTACAGATTTTTCAAATAAGTGGGACTCAACGAATCCATTTTCTAAAGACTTTTAT
GGTACCCTGATTCTCAAGCCTGTTTATGAAATTCAAGGTGTGATGAAATTTCGAAAAGATATAATCCGCA
TCCTCCCCAGTCTAGATGTCGAAGTCAAAGACATCACTGATTCTTACGATGCTAACTGGTTTCTTCAGCT
GTTATCAACAGAAGATCTTTTTGAAATGACTAGTAAAGAGTTCCCCATAGTGACTGAAGTCATAGAAGCA
CCTGAAGGAAACCACCTGCCCCAAAGCATTTTACAGCCTGGGAAAACCATTGTGATCCACAAAAAGTACC
AGGCATCAAGAATCTTAGCTTCAGAAATTAGAAGCAATTTTCCTAAAAGACACTTCTTGATCCCCACTAG
CTATAAAGGCAAGTTCAAGCGGCGACCGAGGGAGTTCCCAACGGCCTATGACCTAGAGATCGCTAAGAGT
GAAAAGGAGCCTCTTCACGTGGTGGCCACCAAAGCGTTTCATTCCCCTCATGACAAGCTGTCATCCGTAT
CTGTTGGGGACCAGTTTCTGGTGCATCAGTCAGAGACGACTGAAGTCCTCTGTGAGGGAATAAAAAAAGT
GGTGAATGTTCTGGCCTGTGAAAAAATCCTCAAAAAGTCCTATGAGGCTGCGCTGCTCCCTTTGTACATG
GAAGGAGGTTTTGTAGAGGTGATTCATGATAAGAAACAGTACCCGATTTCTGAGCTCTGTAAACAGTTCC
GTTTGCCCTTCAATGTGAAGGTGTCTGTCAGGGATCTTTCCATTGAAGAGGACGTGTTGGCTGCCACACC
AGGACTGCAGTTGGAGGAGGACATTACAGACTCTTACCTACTCATAAGTGACTTTGCCAACCCCACGGAG
TGCTGGGAAATTCCTGTGGGCCGCTTGAATATGACTGTTCAGTTAGTTAGTAATTTCTCTAGGGATGCAG
AACCATTTCTAGTCAGGACTCTGGTAGAAGAGATCACTGAAGAGCAATATTACATGATGCGGAGATATGA
AAGCTCAGCCTCACATCCCCCACCTCGCCCTCCGAAACACCCCTCAGTAGAGGAAACAAAGTTAACCCTG
CTAACCTTAGCAGAAGAAAGGACGGTAGACCTGCCCAAGTCTCCCAAGCGTCATCACGTAGACATAACCA
AGAAACTTCACCCAAATCAAGCTGGCCTGGATTCAAAAGTACTGATTGGTAGTCAGAATGATTTGGTGGA
TGAAGAGAAAGAAAGGAGCAACCGTGGGGCCACAGCAGTAGCAGAAACATTCAAAAATGAAAAACATCAA
AAATGATTGCCAACTTTCTTGTACAAAGTTGGCATTATAAGAAAGCATTGCTTATCAATTTGTTGCAACG
AACAGGTCACTATCAGTCAAAATAAAATCATTATTTGCCATCCAGCTGATATCCCCTATAGTGAGTCGTA
TTACATGGTCATAGCTGTTTCCTGGCAGCTCTGGCCCGTGTCTCAAAATCTCTGATGTTACATTGCACAA
GATAAAAATATATCATCATGCCTCCTCTAGACCAGCCAGGACAGAAATGCCTCGACTTCGCTGCTACCCA
AGGTTGCCGGGTGACGCACACCGTGGAAACGGATGAAGGCACGAACCCAGTGGACATAAGCCTGTTCGGT
TCGTAAGCTGTAATGCAAGTAGCGTATGCGCTCACGCAACTGGTCCAGAACCTTGACCGAACGCAGCGGT
GGTAACGGCGCAGTGGCGGTTTTCATGGCTTGTTATGACTGTTTTTTTGGGGTACAGTCTATGCCTCGGG
CATCCAAGCAGCAAGCGCGTTACGCCGTGGGTCGATGTTTGATGTTATGGAGCAGCAACGATGTTACGCA
GCAGGGCAGTCGCCCTAAAACAAAGTTAAACATTATGAGGGAAGCGGTGATCGCCGAAGTATCGACTCAA
CTATCAGAGGTAGTTGGCGTCATCGAGCGCCATCTCGAACCGACGTTGCTGGCCGTACATTTGTACGGCT
CCGCAGTGGATGGCGGCCTGAAGCCACACAGTGATATTGATTTGCTGGTTACGGTGACCGTAAGGCTTGA
TGAAACAACGCGGCGAGCTTTGATCAACGACCTTTTGGAAACTTCGGCTTCCCCTGGAGAGAGCGAGATT
CTCCGCGCTGTAGAAGTCACCATTGTTGTGCACGACGACATCATTCCGTGGCGTTATCCAGCTAAGCGCG
AACTGCAATTTGGAGAATGGCAGCGCAATGACATTCTTGCAGGTATCTTCGAGCCAGCCACGATCGACAT
TGATCTGGCTATCTTGCTGACAAAAGCAAGAGAACATAGCGTTGCCTTGGTAGGTCCAGCGGCGGAGGAA
CTCTTTGATCCGGTTCCTGAACAGGATCTATTTGAGGCGCTAAATGAAACCTTAACGCTATGGAACTCGC
CGCCCGACTGGGCTGGCGATGAGCGAAATGTAGTGCTTACGTTGTCCCGCATTTGGTACAGCGCAGTAAC
CGGCAAAATCGCGCCGAAGGATGTCGCTGCCGACTGGGCAATGGAGCGCCTGCCGGCCCAGTATCAGCCC
GTCATACTTGAAGCTAGACAGGCTTATCTTGGACAAGAAGAAGATCGCTTGGCCTCGCGCGCAGATCAGT
TGGAAGAATTTGTCCACTACGTGAAAGGCGAGATCACCAAGGTAGTCGGCAAATAACCCTCGAGCCACCC
ATGACCAAAATCCCTTAACGTGAGTTACGCGTCGTTCCACTGAGCGTCAGACCCCGTAGAAAAGATCAAA
GGATCTTCTTGAGATCCTTTTTTTCTGCGCGTAATCTGCTGCTTGCAAACAAAAAAACCACCGCTACCAG
CGGTGGTTTGTTTGCCGGATCAAGAGCTACCAACTCTTTTTCCGAAGGTAACTGGCTTCAGCAGAGCGCA
GATACCAAATACTGTTCTTCTAGTGTAGCCGTAGTTAGGCCACCACTTCAAGAACTCTGTAGCACCGCCT
ACATACCTCGCTCTGCTAATCCTGTTACCAGTGGCTGCTGCCAGTGGCGATAAGTCGTGTCTTACCGGGT
TGGACTCAAGACGATAGTTACCGGATAAGGCGCAGCGGTCGGGCTGAACGGGGGGTTCGTGCACACAGCC
CAGCTTGGAGCGAACGACCTACACCGAACTGAGATACCTACAGCGTGAGCTATGAGAAAGCGCCACGCTT
CCCGAAGGGAGAAAGGCGGACAGGTATCCGGTAAGCGGCAGGGTCGGAACAGGAGAGCGCACGAGGGAGC
TTCCAGGGGGAAACGCCTGGTATCTTTATAGTCCTGTCGGGTTTCGCCACCTCTGACTTGAGCGTCGATT
TTTGTGATGCTCGTCAGGGGGGCGGAGCCTATGGAAAAACGCCAGCAACGCGGCCTTTTTACGGTTCCTG
GCCTTTTGCTGGCCTTTTGCTCACATGTT
