>Addgene plasmid #81508 | pDONR223_THEMIS_p.P216S | depositor partial sequence | sequence record 154827 | Insert sequence
ATGGCATTATCACTGGAAGAATTCGTCCACTCCCTTGACCTCAGGACCCTACCCAGGGTTCTAGAAATCC
AGGCAGGCATCTATCTTGAAGGCTCTATTTATGAAATGTTTGGAAATGAATGCTGTTTTTCAACAGGAGA
AGTGATTAAAATTACTGGTCTCAAAGTTAAGAAGATCATAGCTGAAATTTGTGAGCAGATTGAAGGTTGT
GAGTCTCTACAGCCATTTGAACTGCCTATGAATTTTCCAGGTCTTTTTAAGATTGTGGCTGATAAAACTC
CATACCTTACTATGGAAGAAATCACAAGGACCATTCATATTGGACCAAGTAGACTAGGGCATCCTTGCTT
CTATCATCAGAAGGATATAAAACTAGAGAACCTCATCATAAAGCAGGGTGAGCAAATCATGCTCAACTCA
GTTGAAGAGATTGATGGAGAAATAATGGTGAGCTGTGCAGTAGCAAGGAATCATCAAACTCACTCATTTA
ATTTGCCTTTGTCACAAGAAGGAGAATTCTACGAGTGTGAAGATGAACGTATTTACACTCTAAAGGAGAT
TGTTGAATGGAAGATTCCTAAGAACAGAACAAGAACTGTAAACCTTACAGATTTTTCAAATAAGTGGGAC
TCAACGAATCCATTTTCTAAAGACTTTTATGGTACCCTGATTCTCAAGCCTGTTTATGAAATTCAAGGTG
TGATGAAATTTCGAAAAGATATAATCCGCATCCTCCCCAGTCTAGATGTCGAAGTCAAAGACATCACTGA
TTCTTACGATGCTAACTGGTTTCTTCAGCTGTTATCAACAGAAGATCTTTTTGAAATGACTAGTAAAGAG
TTCCCCATAGTGACTGAAGTCATAGAAGCACCTGAAGGAAACCACCTGCCCCAAAGCATTTTACAGCCTG
GGAAAACCATTGTGATCCACAAAAAGTACCAGGCATCAAGAATCTTAGCTTCAGAAATTAGAAGCAATTT
TCCTAAAAGACACTTCTTGATCCCCACTAGCTATAAAGGCAAGTTCAAGCGGCGACCGAGGGAGTTCCCA
ACGGCCTATGACCTAGAGATCGCTAAGAGTGAAAAGGAGCCTCTTCACGTGGTGGCCACCAAAGCGTTTC
ATTCCCCTCATGACAAGCTGTCATCCGTATCTGTTGGGGACCAGTTTCTGGTGCATCAGTCAGAGACGAC
TGAAGTCCTCTGTGAGGGAATAAAAAAAGTGGTGAATGTTCTGGCCTGTGAAAAAATCCTCAAAAAGTCC
TATGAGGCTGCGCTGCTCCCTTTGTACATGGAAGGAGGTTTTGTAGAGGTGATTCATGATAAGAAACAGT
ACCCGATTTCTGAGCTCTGTAAACAGTTCCGTTTGCCCTTCAATGTGAAGGTGTCTGTCAGGGATCTTTC
CATTGAAGAGGACGTGTTGGCTGCCACACCAGGACTGCAGTTGGAGGAGGACATTACAGACTCTTACCTA
CTCATAAGTGACTTTGCCAACCCCACGGAGTGCTGGGAAATTCCTGTGGGCCGCTTGAATATGACTGTTC
AGTTAGTTAGTAATTTCTCTAGGGATGCAGAACCATTTCTAGTCAGGACTCTGGTAGAAGAGATCACTGA
AGAGCAATATTACATGATGCGGAGATATGAAAGCTCAGCCTCACATCCCCCACCTCGCCCTCCGAAACAC
CCCTCAGTAGAGGAAACAAAGTTAACCCTGCTAACCTTAGCAGAAGAAAGGACGGTAGACCTGCCCAAGT
CTCCCAAGCGTCATCACGTAGACATAACCAAGAAACTTCACCCAAATCAAGCTGGCCTGGATTCAAAAGT
ACTGATTGGTAGTCAGAATGATTTGGTGGATGAAGAGAAAGAAAGGAGCAACCGTGGGGCCACAGCAGTA
GCAGAAACATTCAAAAATGAAAAACATCAAAAA
