>Addgene plasmid #81508 | pDONR223_THEMIS_p.P216S | addgene partial sequence | sequence record 156525 | M13-F20 5'-TGTAAAACGACGGCCAGT-3'
TTCGTTGCAACAAATTGATGAGCAATGCTTTTTTATAATGCCAACTTTGTACAAAAAAGTTGGCACCATG
GCATTATCACTGGAAGAATTCGTCCACTCCCTTGACCTCAGGACCCTACCCAGGGTTCTAGAAATCCAGG
CAGGCATCTATCTTGAAGGCTCTATTTATGAAATGTTTGGAAATGAATGCTGTTTTTCAACAGGAGAAGT
GATTAAAATTACTGGTCTCAAAGTTAAGAAGATCATAGCTGAAATTTGTGAGCAGATTGAAGGTTGTGAG
TCTCTACAGCCATTTGAACTGCCTATGAATTTTCCAGGTCTTTTTAAGATTGTGGCTGATAAAACTCCAT
ACCTTACTATGGAAGAAATCACAAGGACCATTCATATTGGACCAAGTAGACTAGGGCATCCTTGCTTCTA
TCATCAGAAGGATATAAAACTAGAGAACCTCATCATAAAGCAGGGTGAGCAAATCATGCTCAACTCAGTT
GAAGAGATTGATGGAGAAATAATGGTGAGCTGTGCAGTAGCAAGGAATCATCAAACTCACTCATTTAATT
TGCCTTTGTCACAAGAAGGAGAATTCTACGAGTGTGAAGATGAACGTATTTACACTCTAAAGGAGATTGT
TGAATGGAAGATTCCTAAGAACAGAACAAGAACTGTAAACCTTACAGATTTTTCAAATAAGTGGGACTCA
ACGAATCCATTTTCTAAAGACTTTTATGGTACCCTGATTCTCAAGCCTGTTTATGAAATTCAAGGTGTGA
TGAAATTTCGAAAAGATATAATCCGCATCCTCCCCAGTCTAGATGTCGAAGTCAAAGACATCACTGATTC
TTACGATGCTAACTGGTTTCTTCAGCTGTTATCAACAGAAGATCTTTTTGAAATGACTAGTAAAGAGTTC
CCCATAGTGACTGAAGTCATAGAAGCACCTGAAGGAAACCACCTGCCCCAAAGCATTTTACAGCCTGGGA
AAACCATTGTGATCCACAAAAAGTACCAGGCATCAAGAATCTTAGCTTCAGAAATTAGAAGCAATTTTCC
TAA
